Addgene plasmid #132096: pDONR221_SLC35G6
Purpose: Gateway entry clone with codon-optimized ORF sequence for subcloning into custom expression vectors
Depositing lab: RESOLUTE Consortium & Giulio Superti-Furga. Depositing organization: CeMM Research Center for Molecular Medicine. Publication: The RESOLUTE consortium: unlocking SLC transporters for drug discovery. Superti-Furga G, Lackner D, Wiedmer T, Ingles-Prieto A, Barbosa B, Girardi E, Goldmann U, Gurtl B, Klavins K, Klimek C, Lindinger S, Lineiro-Retes E, Muller AC, Onstein S, Redinger G, Reil D, Sedlyarov V, Wolf G, Crawford M, Everley R, ... Steppan CM. Nat Rev Drug Discov. 2020 Jul;19(7):429-430. doi: 10.1038/d41573-020-00056-6. PubMed 32265506.
Backbone
  Vector backbone: pDONR221
  Backbone manufacturer: Thermo Fisher Scientific
  Backbone size w/o insert (bp): 2550
  Vector type: Mammalian Expression
Growth in bacteria
  Bacterial resistance: Kanamycin, 50 μg/mL
  Growth temperature: 37°C
  Growth strain: Stbl3
  Copy number: High Copy
Gene/Insert
  Gene/Insert name: SLC35G6 (alt name: TMEM21B, AMAC1L3)
  Species: H. sapiens (human)
  Insert size (bp): 1014
  Entrez Gene: SLC35G6 (a.k.a. AMAC1L3, TMEM21B)
  Cloning method: Gateway Cloning
  Sequencing primers: 5′ M13-fwd; 3′ M13-rev
Terms and licenses: Academic/Nonprofit Terms; Industry Terms
Depositor comments: For more information on the full Resolute plasmid collection, please see www.addgene.org/depositor-collections/re-solute/. Please provide your feedback on this plasmid to the RESOLUTE consortium by filling out their RESOLUTE repository feedback form: https://forms.office.com/Pages/ResponsePage.aspx?id=0e05yklzmkS7rjFGQL4N7z4feCLQvEJAmVcOCM_u885UN1JJRko0Ukg4TVQwNTZLOUxPQVJWT1NHUCQlQCN0PWcu
How to cite: pDONR221_SLC35G6 was a gift from RESOLUTE Consortium & Giulio Superti-Furga (Addgene plasmid # 132096 ; http://n2t.net/addgene:132096 ; RRID:Addgene_132096)
