[The description below was written by a language model from this plasmid's Addgene catalogue record and pLannotate feature annotations shown in this document.]
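Description:
pDONR221_SLC35G6 is a Gateway entry clone built on the pDONR221 backbone, carrying a codon-optimized open reading frame for human SLC35G6 (also known as TMEM21B or AMAC1L3), a member of the solute carrier family 35. The full sequenced plasmid is 3,564 nt, and the 1,014 bp ORF sits between attL1 and attL2 recombination sites. It is propagated in E. coli through a high-copy ColE1/pUC-type origin and selected with kanamycin via an aminoglycoside phosphotransferase (KanR) gene.

Although the catalogue lists the vector type as mammalian expression, the annotated features show no eukaryotic promoter or polyadenylation signal driving the insert, so the plasmid itself serves as a shuttle rather than an expression construct. The attL sites allow an LR Clonase reaction to transfer the ORF directionally into any attR-containing destination vector, which then supplies the promoter, tags and selection markers appropriate to the chosen host. The rrnB T1 and T2 terminators upstream of attL1 are standard backbone elements that insulate the cloning region from read-through transcription in bacteria, and a T7 promoter lies just beyond attL2, pointing back toward the insert. Short lacI and lacZα fragments are annotated as backbone remnants, and M13 forward and reverse primer sites flank the cassette for sequence verification. The record does not state whether the ORF retains a native stop codon.

The clone belongs to a large consortium collection of solute carrier transporter ORFs, intended as a starting resource for subcloning SLC genes into custom expression vectors for functional and drug-discovery studies.
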