Features (pLannotate 1.2.2; 10 found; start..end, strand, type, name):
    121..213     +  CDS            lacI (fragment): lac repressor; lacI; The lac repressor binds to the lac operator to inhibit transcription in E. coli. This inhibition can be relieved by adding lactose or isopropyl-β-D-thiogalactopyranoside (IPTG).
    268..295     -  terminator     rrnB T2 terminator: transcription terminator T2 from the E. coli rrnB gene
    427..470     +  terminator     rrnB T1 terminator: Escherichia coli rrnB; transcription terminator T1 from the E. coli rrnB gene
    517..553     -  CDS            lacZα (fragment): LacZα fragment of β-galactosidase; lacZ fragment
    569..668     +  protein_bind   attL1: mutant version of attL; recombination site for the Gateway® LR reaction LR Clonase™
    674..1687    +  CDS            SLC35G6: S35G6_HUMAN - Also known as AMAC1L3, TMEM21B. Experimental evidence at transcript level: Swiss-Prot protein existence level 2. From Homo sapiens (Human).
   1689..1788    -  protein_bind   attL2: mutant version of attL; recombination site for the Gateway® LR reaction LR Clonase™
   1806..1824    -  promoter       T7 promoter: promoter for bacteriophage T7 RNA polymerase
   1958..2767    +  CDS            KanR: aminoglycoside phosphotransferase; aph(3')-Ia; confers resistance to kanamycin in bacteria or G418 (Geneticin®) in eukaryotes
   2914..3502    +  rep_origin     ori: high-copy-number ColE1/pMB1/pBR322/pUC origin of replication
>Addgene plasmid #132096 | pDONR221_SLC35G6 | addgene full sequence | sequence record 265081 | Addgene NGS Result
CTTTCCTGCGTTATCCCCTGATTCTGTGGATAACCGTATTACCGCCTTTGAGTGAGCTGATACCGCTCGC
CGCAGCCGAACGACCGAGCGCAGCGAGTCAGTGAGCGAGGAAGCGGAAGAGCGCCCAATACGCAAACCGC
CTCTCCCCGCGCGTTGGCCGATTCATTAATGCAGCTGGCACGACAGGTTTCCCGACTGGAAAGCGGGCAG
TGAGCGCAACGCAATTAATACGCGTACCGCTAGCCAGGAAGAGTTTGTAGAAACGCAAAAAGGCCATCCG
TCAGGATGGCCTTCTGCTTAGTTTGATGCCTGGCAGTTTATGGCGGGCGTCCTGCCCGCCACCCTCCGGG
CCGTTGCTTCACAACGTTCAAATCCGCTCCCGGCGGATTTGTCCTACTCAGGAGAGCGTTCACCGACAAA
CAACAGATAAAACGAAAGGCCCAGTCTTCCGACTGAGCCTTTCGTTTTATTTGATGCCTGGCAGTTCCCT
ACTCTCGCGTTAACGCTAGCATGGATGTTTTCCCAGTCACGACGTTGTAAAACGACGGCCAGTCTTAAGC
TCGGGCCCCAAATAATGATTTTATTTTGACTGATAGTGACCTGTTCGTTGCAACACATTGATGAGCAATG
CTTTTTTATAATGCCAACTTTGTACAAAAAAGCAGGCTCCACCATGGCAGGAAGCCACCCTTACCTGAAC
CCACCTGACTCCACACACCCATCCCCACCCTCTGCCCCTCCATCTCTGAGGTGGCACCAGTGCTGTCAGC
CTAGCGATGCAACCAACGGACTGCTGGTGGCCCTGCTGGGAGGAGGACTGCCAGCAGGATTCGTGGGACC
ACTGAGCCACATGGCCTATCAGGCCAGCAATCTGCCATCCCTGGAGCTGCTGATCTGCAGGTGTCTGTTT
CACCTGCCAATCGCCCTGCTGCTGAAGCTGAGGGGCGACCCTCTGCTGGGACCACCTGATATCAGGGGAA
GAGCCTACTTCTATGCCCTGCTGAACGTGCTGTCTATCGGCTGTGCCTACAGCGCCGTGCAGGTGGTGCC
AGCAGGAAATGCAGCAACCGTGCGGAAGGGAAGCTCCACAGTGTGCAGCGCCGTGCTGACCCTGTGCCTG
GAGTCTCAGGGCCTGAGCGGCTATGACTGGTGCGGACTGCTGGGATCCATCCTGGGACTGATCATCATCG
TGGGACCTGGACTGTGGACACTGCAGGAGGGCATCACCGGCGTGTACACAGCCCTGGGCTATGGCCAGGC
CTTTGTGGGAGGACTGGCCCTGAGCCTGGGACTGCTGGTGTACAGATCCCTGCACTTCCCTTCTTGTCTG
CCAACCGTGGCCTTTCTGTCCGGACTGGTGGGACTGCTGGGATCTGTGCCAGGACTGTTCGTGCTGCAGC
CACCCGTGCTGCCATCCGACCTGCCTTCTTGGAGCTGCGTGGGAGCAGTGGGAATCCTGGCCCTGGTGAG
CTTTACATGCGTGAGCTATGCAGTGACCAAGGCACACCCAGCCCTGGTGTGCGCCGTGCTGCACAGCGAG
GTGGTGGTGGCCCTGATCCTGCAGTACTATATGCTGCACGAGACAGTGGCACCATCCGATATCGTGGGAG
CAGGAGTGGTGCTGGGATCCATCGCCATCATCACCGCCTGGAATCTGTCTTGCGAGAGAGAGGGCAAGGT
GGAGGAGGACCCAGCTTTCTTGTACAAAGTTGGCATTATAAGAAAGCATTGCTTATCAATTTGTTGCAAC
GAACAGGTCACTATCAGTCAAAATAAAATCATTATTTGCCATCCAGCTGATATCCCCTATAGTGAGTCGT
ATTACATGGTCATAGCTGTTTCCTGGCAGCTCTGGCCCGTGTCTCAAAATCTCTGATGTTACATTGCACA
AGATAAAAATATATCATCATGAACAATAAAACTGTCTGCTTACATAAACAGTAATACAAGGGGTGTTATG
AGCCATATTCAACGGGAAACGTCGAGGCCGCGATTAAATTCCAACATGGATGCTGATTTATATGGGTATA
AATGGGCTCGCGATAATGTCGGGCAATCAGGTGCGACAATCTATCGCTTGTATGGGAAGCCCGATGCGCC
AGAGTTGTTTCTGAAACATGGCAAAGGTAGCGTTGCCAATGATGTTACAGATGAGATGGTCAGACTAAAC
TGGCTGACGGAATTTATGCCTCTTCCGACCATCAAGCATTTTATCCGTACTCCTGATGATGCATGGTTAC
TCACCACTGCGATCCCCGGAAAAACAGCATTCCAGGTATTAGAAGAATATCCTGATTCAGGTGAAAATAT
TGTTGATGCGCTGGCAGTGTTCCTGCGCCGGTTGCATTCGATTCCTGTTTGTAATTGTCCTTTTAACAGC
GATCGCGTATTTCGTCTCGCTCAGGCGCAATCACGAATGAATAACGGTTTGGTTGATGCGAGTGATTTTG
ATGACGAGCGTAATGGCTGGCCTGTTGAACAAGTCTGGAAAGAAATGCATAAACTTTTGCCATTCTCACC
GGATTCAGTCGTCACTCATGGTGATTTCTCACTTGATAACCTTATTTTTGACGAGGGGAAATTAATAGGT
TGTATTGATGTTGGACGAGTCGGAATCGCAGACCGATACCAGGATCTTGCCATCCTATGGAACTGCCTCG
GTGAGTTTTCTCCTTCATTACAGAAACGGCTTTTTCAAAAATATGGTATTGATAATCCTGATATGAATAA
ATTGCAGTTTCATTTGATGCTCGATGAGTTTTTCTAATCAGAATTGGTTAATTGGTTGTAACACTGGCAG
AGCATTACGCTGACTTGACGGGACGGCGCAAGCTCATGACCAAAATCCCTTAACGTGAGTTACGCGTCGT
TCCACTGAGCGTCAGACCCCGTAGAAAAGATCAAAGGATCTTCTTGAGATCCTTTTTTTCTGCGCGTAAT
CTGCTGCTTGCAAACAAAAAAACCACCGCTACCAGCGGTGGTTTGTTTGCCGGATCAAGAGCTACCAACT
CTTTTTCCGAAGGTAACTGGCTTCAGCAGAGCGCAGATACCAAATACTGTTCTTCTAGTGTAGCCGTAGT
TAGGCCACCACTTCAAGAACTCTGTAGCACCGCCTACATACCTCGCTCTGCTAATCCTGTTACCAGTGGC
TGCTGCCAGTGGCGATAAGTCGTGTCTTACCGGGTTGGACTCAAGACGATAGTTACCGGATAAGGCGCAG
CGGTCGGGCTGAACGGGGGGTTCGTGCACACAGCCCAGCTTGGAGCGAACGACCTACACCGAACTGAGAT
ACCTACAGCGTGAGCTATGAGAAAGCGCCACGCTTCCCGAAGGGAGAAAGGCGGACAGGTATCCGGTAAG
CGGCAGGGTCGGAACAGGAGAGCGCACGAGGGAGCTTCCAGGGGGAAACGCCTGGTATCTTTATAGTCCT
GTCGGGTTTCGCCACCTCTGACTTGAGCGTCGATTTTTGTGATGCTCGTCAGGGGGGCGGAGCCTATGGA
AAAACGCCAGCAACGCGGCCTTTTTACGGTTCCTGGCCTTTTGCTGGCCTTTTGCTCACATGTT
