>Addgene plasmid #132096 | pDONR221_SLC35G6 | depositor partial sequence | sequence record 253592 | Codon-optimized ORF of SLC35G6
ATGGCAGGAAGCCACCCTTACCTGAACCCACCTGACTCCACACACCCATCCCCACCCTCTGCCCCTCCAT
CTCTGAGGTGGCACCAGTGCTGTCAGCCTAGCGATGCAACCAACGGACTGCTGGTGGCCCTGCTGGGAGG
AGGACTGCCAGCAGGATTCGTGGGACCACTGAGCCACATGGCCTATCAGGCCAGCAATCTGCCATCCCTG
GAGCTGCTGATCTGCAGGTGTCTGTTTCACCTGCCAATCGCCCTGCTGCTGAAGCTGAGGGGCGACCCTC
TGCTGGGACCACCTGATATCAGGGGAAGAGCCTACTTCTATGCCCTGCTGAACGTGCTGTCTATCGGCTG
TGCCTACAGCGCCGTGCAGGTGGTGCCAGCAGGAAATGCAGCAACCGTGCGGAAGGGAAGCTCCACAGTG
TGCAGCGCCGTGCTGACCCTGTGCCTGGAGTCTCAGGGCCTGAGCGGCTATGACTGGTGCGGACTGCTGG
GATCCATCCTGGGACTGATCATCATCGTGGGACCTGGACTGTGGACACTGCAGGAGGGCATCACCGGCGT
GTACACAGCCCTGGGCTATGGCCAGGCCTTTGTGGGAGGACTGGCCCTGAGCCTGGGACTGCTGGTGTAC
AGATCCCTGCACTTCCCTTCTTGTCTGCCAACCGTGGCCTTTCTGTCCGGACTGGTGGGACTGCTGGGAT
CTGTGCCAGGACTGTTCGTGCTGCAGCCACCCGTGCTGCCATCCGACCTGCCTTCTTGGAGCTGCGTGGG
AGCAGTGGGAATCCTGGCCCTGGTGAGCTTTACATGCGTGAGCTATGCAGTGACCAAGGCACACCCAGCC
CTGGTGTGCGCCGTGCTGCACAGCGAGGTGGTGGTGGCCCTGATCCTGCAGTACTATATGCTGCACGAGA
CAGTGGCACCATCCGATATCGTGGGAGCAGGAGTGGTGCTGGGATCCATCGCCATCATCACCGCCTGGAA
TCTGTCTTGCGAGAGAGAGGGCAAGGTGGAGGAG
